>Addgene plasmid #203590 | pPSt | addgene full sequence | sequence record 401115 | Addgene NGS Result
GTAAAACGACGGCCAGTGAGCGCGCGTAATACGACTCACTATAGGGCGAATTGGGTACCGGGCCCCCCCT
CGAGGTCGACGGTATCGATAAGCTTGATATCGAATTCCGCTGCCGTCTTCAGTGCCTGCAGGCATAGAAG
ACCCGTGACGAGACCACAAGGCGCGCCTAGTGGTCTCCTAAGGGAGACGGGATCCTACAGCTAGCCGTCT
CGAGGTGTTCCACTTCTGTATAGGAGCCAATTGATTGACAACATGCATCAATCGGAGCTCCAGCTTTTGT
TCCCTTTAGTGAGGGTTAATTGCGCGCTTGGCGTAATCATGGTCATAGCTGTTTCCTGTGTGAAATTGTT
ATCCGCTCACAATTCCACACAACATACGAGCCGGAAGCATAAAGTGTAAAGCCTGGGGTGCCTAATGAGT
GAGCTAACTCACATTAATTGCGTTGCGCTCACTGCCCGCTTTCCAGTCGGGAAACCTGTCGTGCCAGCTG
CATTAATGAATCGGCCAACGCTCGGGGAGAGGCGGTTTGCGTATTGGGCGCTCTTCCGCTTCCTCGCTCA
CTGACTCGCTGCGCTCGGTCGTTCGGCTGCGGCGAGCGGTATCAGCTCACTCAAAGGCGGTAATACGGTT
ATCCACAGAATCAGGGGATAACGCAGGAAAGAACATGAAGGCCTTGACAGGATATATTGGCGGGTAAACT
AAGTCGCTGTATGTGTTTGTTTGAGATCTCATGTGAGCAAAAGGCCAGCAAAAGGCCAGGAACCGTAAAA
AGGCCGCGTTGCTGGCGTTTTTCCATAGGCTCCGCCCCCCTGACGAGCATCACAAAAATCGACGCTCAAG
TCAGAGGTGGCGAAACCCGACAGGACTATAAAGATACCAGGCGTTTCCCCCTGGAAGCTCCCTCGTGCGC
TCTCCTGTTCCGACCCTGCCGCTTACCGGATACCTGTCCGCCTTTCTCCCTTCGGGAAGCGTGGCGCTTT
CTCATAGCTCACGCTGTAGGTATCTCAGTTCGGTGTAGGTCGTTCGCTCCAAGCTGGGCTGTGTGCACGA
ACCCCCCGTTCAGCCCGACCGCTGCGCCTTATCCGGTAACTATCGTCTTGAGTCCAACCCGGTAAGACAC
GACTTATCGCCACTGGCAGCAGCCACTGGTAACAGGATTAGCAGAGCGAGGTATGTAGGCGGTGCTACAG
AGTTCTTGAAGTGGTGGCCTAACTACGGCTACACTAGAAGAACAGTATTTGGTATCTGCGCTCTGCTGAA
GCCAGTTACCTTCGGAAGAAGAGTTGGTAGCTCTTGATCCGGCAAACAAACCACCGCTGGTAGCGGTGGT
TTTTTTGTTTGCAAGCAGCAGATTACGCGCAGAAAAAAAGGATCTCAAGAAGATCCTTTGATCTTTTCTA
CGGGGTCTGACGCTCAGTGGAACGAAAACTCACGTTAAGGGATTTTGGTCATTAGATTATCAAAAAGGAT
CTTCACCTAGATCCTTTTAAATTAAAAATGAAGTTTTAAATCAATCTAAAGTATATATGTGTAACATTGG
TCTAGTGATTATTTGCCGACTACCTTGGTGATCTCGCCTTTCACGTAGTGAACAAATTCTTCCAACTGAT
CTGCGCGCGAGGCCAAGCGATCTTCTTGTCCAAGATAAGCCTGCCTAGCTTCAAGTATGACGGGCTGATA
CTGGGCCGGCAGGCGCTCCATTGCCCAGTCGGCAGCGACATCCTTCGGCGCGATTTTGCCGGTTACTGCG
CTGTACCAAATGCGGGACAACGTAAGCACTACATTTCGCTCATCGCCAGCCCAGTCGGGCGGCGAGTTCC
ATAGCGTTAAGGTTCCATTTAGCGCCTCAAATAGATCCTGTTCAGGAACCGGATCAAAGAGTTCCTCCGC
CGCTGGACCTACCAAGGCAACGCTATGTTCTCTTGCTTTTGTCAGCAAGATAGCCAGATCAATGTCGATC
GTGGCTGGCTCGAAGATACCTGCAAGAATGTCATTGCGCTGCCATTCTCCAAATTGCAGTTCGCGCTTAG
CTGGATAACGCCACGGAATGATGTCGTCGTGCACAACAATGGTGACTTCTACAGCGCGGAGAATCTCGCT
CTCTCCAGGGGAAGCCGAAGTTTCCAAAAGGTCGTTGATCAAAGCTCGCCGCGTTGTTTCATCAAGCCTT
ACGGTCACCGTAACCAGCAAATCAATATCACTGTGTGGCTTCAGGCCGCCATCCACTGCGGAGCCGTACA
AATGTACGGCCAGCAACGTCGGTTCGAGATGGCGCTCGATGACGCCAACTACCTCTGATAGTTGAGTCGA
TACTTCGGCGATCACCGCTTCCCTCATAACACCCCTTGTATTACTGTTTATGTAAGCAGACAGTTTTATT
GTTCATGATGATATATTTTTATCTTGTGCAATGTAACATCAGAGATTTTGAGACACAACGTGGCTTTGTT
GAATAAATCGAACTTTTGCTGAGTTGAAGGATCAGATCACGCATCTTCCCGACAACGCAGACCGTTCCGT
GGCAAAGCAAAAGTTCAAAATCACCAACTGGTCCACCTACAACAAAGCTCTCATCAACCGTGGCTCCCTC
ACTTTCTGGCTGGATGATGGGACGATTCAGGCGATCCCCATCCAACAGCCCGCCGTCGAGCGGGCTTTTT
TATCCCCGGAAGCCTGTGGATAGAGGGTAGTTATCCACGTGAAACCGCTAATGCCCCGCAAAGCCTTGAT
TCACGGGGCTTTCCGGCCCGCTCCAAAAACTATCCACGTGAAATCGCTAATCAGGGTACGTGAAATCGCT
AATCGGAGTACGTGAAATCGCTAATAAGGTCACGTGAAATCGCTAATCAAAAAGGCACGTGAGAACGCTA
ATAGCCCTTTCAGATCAACAGCTTGCAAACACCCCTCGCTCCGGCAAGTAGTTACAGCAAGTAGTATGTT
CAATTAGCTTTTCAATTATGAATATATATATCAATTATTGGTCGCCCTTGGCTTGTGGACAATGCGCTAC
GCGCACCGGCTCCGCCCGTGGACAACCGCAAGCGGTTGCCCACCGTCGAGCGCCTTTGCCCACAACCCGG
CGGCCGGCCGCAACAGATCGTTTTATAAATTTTTTTTTTTTGAAAAAGAAAAAGCCCGAAAGGCGGCAAC
CTCTCGGGCTTCTGGATTTCCGATCCCCGGAATTAGATCTTGGCAGGATATATTGTGGTGTAACGTTATC
AGCTTGCATGCCGGTCGATCTAGTAACATAGATGACACCGCGCGCGATAATTTATCCTAGTTTGCGCGCT
ATATTTTGTTTTCTATCGCGTATTAAATGTATAATTGCGGGACTCTAATCATAAAAACCCATCTCATAAA
TAACGTCATGCATTACATGTTAATTATTACATGCTTAACGTAATTCAACAGAAATTATATGATAATCATC
GCAAGACCGGCAACAGGATTCAATCTTAAGAAACTTTATTGCCAAATGTTTTAACGATCTGCTTGACTCT
AGGGGTCATCAGATTTCGGTGACGGGCAGGACCGGACGGGGCGGCACCGGCAGGCTGAAGTCCAGCTGCC
AGAAACCCACGTCATGCCAGTTCCCGTGCTTGAAGCCGGCCGCCCGCAGCATGCCGCGGGGGGCATATCC
GAGCGCCTCGTGCATGCGCACGCTCGGGTCGTTGGGCAGCCCGATGACAGCGACCACGCTCTTGAAGCCC
TGTGCCTCCAGGGACTTCAGCAGGTGGGTGTAGAGCGTGGAGCCCAGTCCCGTCCGCTGGTGGCGTGGAG
ATACGTACACGGTGGACTCGGCCGTCCAGTCGTAGGCGTTGCGTGCCTTCCAGGGACCCGCGTAGGCGAT
GCCGGCGACCTCGCCGTCCACCTCGGCGACGAGCCAGGGATAGCGCTCCCGCAGACGGACGAGGTCGTCC
GTCCACTCCTGCGGTTCCTGCGGCTCGGTACGGAAGTTGACCGTGCTTGTCTCGATGTAGTGGTTGACGA
TGGTGCAGACCGCCGGCATGTCCGCCTCGGTGGCACGGCGGATGTCGGCCGGGCGTCGTTCTGGGCTCAT
GGTAGATCCCCTCGATCGAGTTGAGAGTGAATATGAGACTCTAATTGGATACCGAGGGGAATTTATGGAA
CGTCAGTGGAGCATTTTTGACAAGAAATATTTGCTAGCTTATAGTGACCTTAGGCGACTTTTGAACGCGC
AATAATGGTTTCTGACGTATGTGCTTAGCTCATTAAACTCCAGAAACCCGCGGCTCAGTGGCTCCTTCAA
CGTTGCGGTTCTGTCAGTTCCAAACGTAAAACGGCTTGTCCCGCGTCATCGGCGGGGGTCATAACGTGAC
TCCCTTAATTCTCCGCTCATGATCGATAACATTAACGCTTACAATTTCCATTCGCCATTCAGGCTGCGCA
ACTGTTGGGAAGGGCGATCGGTGCGGGCCTCTTCGCTATTACGCCAGCTGGCGAAAGGGGGATGTGCTGC
AAGGCGATTAAGTTGGGTAACGCCAGGGTTTTCCCAGTCACGACGTT
Features (pLannotate 1.2.2; 19 found; start..end, strand, type, name):
     27..45      +  promoter       T7 promoter: promoter for bacteriophage T7 RNA polymerase
     54..108     -  misc_feature   MCS (fragment): pBluescript multiple cloning site
    236..261     +  terminator     E9 terminator (fragment): terminator and polyadenylation signal from the pea rbcS-E9 gene
    283..301     -  promoter       T3 promoter: promoter for bacteriophage T3 RNA polymerase
    346..362     -  protein_bind   lac operator: The lac repressor binds to the lac operator to inhibit transcription in E. coli. This inhibition can be relieved by adding lactose or isopropyl-β-D-thiogalactopyranoside (IPTG). lac repressor encoded by lacI
    370..400     -  promoter       lac promoter: promoter for the E. coli lac operon
    415..436     -  protein_bind   CAP binding site: CAP binding activates transcription in the presence of cAMP. E. coli catabolite activator protein
    449..541     -  CDS            lacI (fragment): lac repressor; lacI; The lac repressor binds to the lac operator to inhibit transcription in E. coli. This inhibition can be relieved by adding lactose or isopropyl-β-D-thiogalactopyranoside (IPTG).
    543..667     -  rep_origin     RSF ori (fragment): Plasmids containing the RSF 1030 origin of replication can be propagated in E. coli cells that contain additional plasmids with compatible origins.
    675..699     +  misc_feature   RB T-DNA repeat: right border repeat from nopaline C58 T-DNA
    790..1378    -  rep_origin     ori: high-copy-number ColE1/pMB1/pBR322/pUC origin of replication
   1549..2337    -  CDS            SmR: aminoglycoside adenylyltransferase (Murphy, 1985); aadA; confers resistance to spectinomycin and streptomycin
   2522..2623    +  CDS            TRA2_ECOLX (fragment): Protein predicted: Swiss-Prot protein existence level 4. Required for transposition of transposon Tn903. From Escherichia coli.
   2628..3063    +  rep_origin     pSa ori: origin of replication from bacterial plasmid pSa
   3191..3213    +  misc_feature   LB T-DNA repeat: left border repeat from nopaline C58 T-DNA (truncated)
   3237..3489    -  terminator     NOS terminator: nopaline synthase terminator and poly(A) signal
   3512..4060    -  CDS            bar: PAT_STRHY - Experimental evidence at protein level: Swiss-Prot protein existence level 1. Inactivates phosphinothricin (PPT) by transfer of an acetyl group from acetyl CoA. Can also acetylate demethylphosphinothricin but not PTT or glutamate. This enzyme is an effector of phosphinothricin tripeptide (PTT or bialaphos) resistance. From Streptomyces hygroscopicus. Introduced by genetic manipulation and expressed in glufosinate-tolerant maize by Dekalb Genetics.
   4102..4281    -  promoter       NOS promoter: nopaline synthase promoter
   4391..19      -  CDS            lacZα (fragment) (across the origin): LacZα fragment of β-galactosidase; lacZ fragment
