[The description below was written by a language model from this plasmid's Addgene catalogue record and pLannotate feature annotations shown in this document.]
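Description:
pPSt is an empty plant-expression backbone intended as the base plasmid for building Plant STARR-seq terminator libraries, in which candidate terminator sequences are cloned into a reporter context and their strength is measured in a massively parallel assay. It derives from the pPSup vector. According to the record, the original BsaI cassette was removed and the GFP coding sequence and rbcS terminator were replaced by a BsaI cassette and an Esp3I cassette. These presumably provide two separate Type IIS (Golden Gate-style) cloning positions, although the record does not say what goes into each. Consistent with this, the feature table shows no reporter gene and only a short remnant of the pea rbcS-E9 terminator. It also annotates no plant promoter for the reporter cassette, so the element that would drive library transcripts is not stated.

The plasmid has a compact binary T-DNA architecture. Nopaline-type right and left border repeats flank a region containing the cloning site, which sits among pBluescript-derived remnants (T7 and T3 promoters, MCS fragment, lac promoter/operator and lacZα fragment). The same region carries a plant selection cassette in which the NOS promoter drives the bar gene with a NOS terminator, conferring Basta (phosphinothricin) resistance. Outside the borders, a high-copy ColE1/pUC origin supports propagation in E. coli, and a pSa origin is the type used for maintenance in Agrobacterium. The aadA gene provides spectinomycin selection. The sequenced record is 4,527 nt, shorter than the 5,464 bp listed for the parental backbone, in keeping with removal of the GFP and terminator segments.
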