Addgene plasmid #203590: pPSt
Purpose: (Empty Backbone) Base plasmid for Plant STARR-seq terminator libraries.
Depositing lab: Stan Fields. Depositing organization: University of Washington. Publication: Arabidopsis and maize terminator strength is determined by GC content, polyadenylation motifs and cleavage probability. Gorjifard S, Jores T, Tonnies J, Mueth NA, Bubb K, Wrightsman T, Buckler ES, Fields S, Cuperus JT, Queitsch C. Nat Commun. 2024 Jul 12;15(1):5868. doi: 10.1038/s41467-024-50174-7. PubMed 38997252.
Backbone
  Vector backbone: pPSup
  Backbone manufacturer: Jores et al, 2020
  Backbone size (bp): 5464
  Modifications to backbone: The BsaI cassette was removed and the GFP and rbcS terminator sequences were replaced with a BsaI and a Esp3I cassette.
  Vector type: Plant Expression
  Selectable markers: Basta
Growth in bacteria
  Bacterial resistance: Spectinomycin, 50 μg/mL
  Growth temperature: 37°C
  Growth strain: DH5alpha
  Copy number: High Copy
Terms and licenses: Academic/Nonprofit Terms; Industry Terms: Not Available to Industry
How to cite: pPSt was a gift from Stan Fields (Addgene plasmid # 203590 ; http://n2t.net/addgene:203590 ; RRID:Addgene_203590)
